Addgene plasmid #229196: lvl1-S3S4 [backbone]
Purpose: (Empty Backbone) lvl 1 backbone
Depositing lab: Ron Weiss. Depositing organization: Massachusetts Institute of Technology. Publication: A platform for rapid prototyping of synthetic gene networks in mammalian cells. Duportet X, Wroblewska L, Guye P, Li Y, Eyquem J, Rieders J, Rimchala T, Batt G, Weiss R. Nucleic Acids Res. 2014 Dec 1;42(21):13440-51. doi: 10.1093/nar/gku1082. Epub 2014 Nov 5. PubMed 25378321.
Backbone
  Vector backbone: lvl1 [backbone]
  Vector type: Synthetic Biology
Growth in bacteria
  Bacterial resistance: Ampicillin, 100 μg/mL
  Growth temperature: 37°C
  Growth strain: DH5alpha
  Copy number: High Copy
Gene/Insert
  Gene/Insert name: None
Terms and licenses: Academic/Nonprofit Terms; Industry Terms: Not Available to Industry
Depositor comments: lvl 1 Pos S3S4 This plasmid is slightly modified from the version used in Duportet et al. 2014, but does not have any functional differences.
How to cite: lvl1-S3S4 [backbone] was a gift from Ron Weiss (Addgene plasmid # 229196 ; http://n2t.net/addgene:229196 ; RRID:Addgene_229196)
