[The description below was written by a language model from this plasmid's Addgene catalogue record and pLannotate feature annotations shown in this document.]
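Description:
lvl1-S3S4 is an empty "level 1" backbone from a synthetic biology toolkit built for rapid, hierarchical assembly of synthetic gene networks intended for mammalian cells. It is a small (about 3.2 kb) high-copy bacterial plasmid that replicates from a ColE1/pUC-type origin and is selected with ampicillin through a β-lactamase gene driven by its native bla promoter. The catalogue entry lists no insert, and the "S3S4" in its name, together with the depositor's note "Pos S3S4", indicates the position this backbone occupies in the assembly scheme. The record does not describe the flanking position sequences or the cloning mechanism, and the feature table does not annotate them.

The only cargo detected in the sequence is a bacterial mRFP1 cassette. A BioBrick prefix is followed by a tet operator and a short match annotated as a fragment of a tetO-containing H1 promoter variant; this most likely reflects a TetR-repressible bacterial promoter rather than a functional mammalian promoter. Next come the mRFP1 red fluorescent protein coding sequence and tandem rrnB T1 and T7Te terminators, and an additional putative bacterial terminator sits upstream and insulates the cassette. In an empty assembly backbone, a cassette of this kind typically serves as a visual dropout marker, with colonies that keep the parental vector turning red and those carrying an assembled transcription unit staying colourless, although the record does not state this role. The depositor notes that the plasmid is slightly modified from the originally published version, without functional differences. No mammalian promoters, selection markers or viral elements are annotated, so these would be supplied by the parts assembled into it.
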