Features (pLannotate 1.2.2; 10 found; start..end, strand, type, name):
    844..948     -  promoter       AmpR promoter: bla
   1072..1115    -  terminator     bacterial terminator: putative bacterial transcription terminator
   1118..1139    +  misc_feature   BioBrick prefix: BioBrick prefix for parts that do not start with "ATG"
   1140..1158    +  protein_bind   tet operator: tetO; bacterial operator O2 for the tetR and tetA genes tetracycline repressor TetR
   1164..1183    +  promoter       H1-2O2 promoter (fragment): doxycycline-inducible variant of the human H1 RNA promoter (Henriksen et al., 2007)
   1220..1894    +  CDS            mRFP1: mRFP1 is a basic (constitutively fluorescent) red fluorescent protein published in 2002, derived from Discosoma sp.. It is reported to be a somewhat slowly-maturing monomer with low acid sensitivity.
   1942..2013    +  terminator     rrnB T1 terminator: transcription terminator T1 from the E. coli rrnB gene
   2029..2056    +  terminator     T7Te terminator: phage T7 early transcription terminator
   2437..3025    -  rep_origin     ori: high-copy-number ColE1/pMB1/pBR322/pUC origin of replication
   3196..843     -  CDS            AmpR (across the origin): β-lactamase; bla; confers resistance to ampicillin, carbenicillin, and related antibiotics
>Addgene plasmid #229196 | lvl1-S3S4 [backbone] | addgene full sequence | sequence record 462336 | Addgene NGS Result
TGAGGCACCTATCTCAGCGATCTGTCTATTTCGTTCATCCATAGTTGCCTGACTCCCCGTCGTGTAGATA
ACTACGATACGGGAGGGCTTACCATCTGGCCCCAGTGCTGCAATGATACCGCGAGAACCACGCTCACCGG
CTCCAGATTTATCAGCAATAAACCAGCCAGCCGGAAGGGCCGAGCGCAGAAGTGGTCCTGCAACTTTATC
CGCCTCCATCCAGTCTATTAATTGTTGCCGGGAAGCTAGAGTAAGTAGTTCGCCAGTTAATAGTTTGCGC
AACGTTGTTGCCATTGCTACAGGCATCGTGGTGTCACGCTCGTCGTTTGGTATGGCTTCATTCAGCTCCG
GTTCCCAACGATCAAGGCGAGTTACATGATCCCCCATGTTGTGCAAAAAAGCGGTTAGCTCCTTCGGTCC
TCCGATCGTTGTCAGAAGTAAGTTGGCCGCAGTGTTATCACTCATGGTTATGGCAGCACTGCATAATTCT
CTTACTGTCATGCCATCCGTAAGATGCTTTTCTGTGACTGGTGAGTACTCAACCAAGTCATTCTGAGAAT
AGTGTATGCGGCGACCGAGTTGCTCTTGCCCGGCGTCAATACGGGATAATACCGCGCCACATAGCAGAAC
TTTAAAAGTGCTCATCATTGGAAAACGTTCTTCGGGGCGAAAACTCTCAAGGATCTTACCGCTGTTGAGA
TCCAGTTCGATGTAACCCACTCGTGCACCCAACTGATCTTCAGCATCTTTTACTTTCACCAGCGTTTCTG
GGTGAGCAAAAACAGGAAGGCAAAATGCCGCAAAAAAGGGAATAAGGGCGACACGGAAATGTTGAATACT
CATACTCTTCCTTTTTCAATATTATTGAAGCATTTATCAAGGTTATTGTCTCATGAGCGGATACATATTT
GAATGTATTTAGAAAAATAAACAAATAGGGGTTCCGCGCACGAATTGGCCAGCGCTGCATTACCCTGTTA
TCCCTAACCGGTCTAATACCCAATCTCTCGTCTTATCCAGATGTTTTATACGCCGCTCTTCATACGGAGT
GAGACCGTATCACGAGGCAGAATTTCAGATAAAAAAAATCCTTAGCTTTCGCTAAGGATGATTTCTGGAA
TTCGCGGCCGCTTCTAGAGTCCCTATCAGTGATAGAGATTGACATCCCTATCAGTGATAGAGATACTGAG
CACTACTAGAGAAAGAGGAGAAATACTAGATGGCTTCCTCCGAAGACGTTATCAAAGAGTTCATGCGTTT
CAAAGTTCGTATGGAAGGTTCCGTTAACGGTCACGAGTTCGAAATCGAAGGTGAAGGTGAAGGTCGTCCG
TACGAAGGTACCCAGACCGCTAAACTGAAAGTTACCAAAGGTGGTCCGCTGCCGTTCGCTTGGGACATCC
TGTCCCCGCAGTTCCAGTACGGTTCCAAAGCTTACGTTAAACACCCGGCTGACATCCCGGACTACCTGAA
ACTGTCCTTCCCGGAAGGTTTCAAATGGGAACGTGTTATGAACTTCGAAGACGGTGGTGTTGTTACCGTT
ACCCAGGACTCCTCCCTGCAAGACGGTGAGTTCATCTACAAAGTTAAACTGCGTGGTACCAACTTCCCGT
CCGACGGTCCGGTTATGCAGAAAAAAACCATGGGTTGGGAAGCTTCCACCGAACGTATGTACCCGGAAGA
CGGTGCTCTGAAAGGTGAAATCAAAATGCGTCTGAAACTGAAAGACGGTGGTCACTACGACGCTGAAGTT
AAAACCACCTACATGGCTAAAAAACCGGTTCAGCTGCCGGGTGCTTACAAAACCGACATCAAACTGGACA
TCACCTCCCACAACGAAGACTACACCATCGTTGAACAGTACGAACGTGCTGAAGGTCGTCACTCCACCGG
TGCTTAATAACGCTGATAGTGCTAGTGTAGATCGCTACTAGAGCCAGGCATCAAATAAAACGAAAGGCTC
AGTCGAAAGACTGGGCCTTTCGTTTTATCTGTTGTTTGTCGGTGAACGCTCTCTACTAGAGTCACACTGG
CTCACCTTCGGGTGGGCCTTTCTGCGTTTATATACTAGTAGGATCCTAACTCGACGTGCAGGCTTCCTCG
CTCACTGACTCGCTGCGCTCGGTCGTTCGGCTGCGGCGAGCGGTATCAGCTCACTCAAAGGCGGTAATGG
TCTCACGCTAGATGAAGAGCGGTGAATTCCCTTATGTGAGTGTAAAAGGCAGGCGAGTTTGTCCCTTAAT
TAATAGGGATAACAGGGTAATATCTTGCCCTGCACGAATACCAGCGACCCCTTGCCCAAATACTTGCCGT
GGGCCTCGGCCTGAGAGCCAAAACACTTGATGCGGAAGAAGTCGGTGCGCTCCTGCTTGTCGCCGGCATC
GTTGCGCCACATCTAGGATCTGCCAGGAACCGTAAAAAGGCCGCGTTGCTGGCGTTTTTCCATAGGCTCC
GCCCCCCTGACGAGCATCACAAAAATCGACGCTCAAGTCAGAGGTGGCGAAACCCGACAGGACTATAAAG
ATACCAGGCGTTTCCCCCTGGAAGCTCCCTCGTGCGCTCTCCTGTTCCGACCCTGCCGCTTACCGGATAC
CTGTCCGCCTTTCTCCCTTCGGGAAGCGTGGCGCTTTCTCATAGCTCACGCTGTAGGTATCTCAGTTCGG
TGTAGGTCGTTCGCTCCAAGCTGGGCTGTGTGCACGAACCCCCCGTTCAGCCCGACCGCTGCGCCTTATC
CGGTAACTATCGTCTTGAGTCCAACCCGGTAAGACACGACTTATCGCCACTGGCAGCAGCCACTGGTAAC
AGGATTAGCAGAGCGAGGTATGTAGGCGGTGCTACAGAGTTCTTGAAGTGGTGGCCTAACTACGGCTACA
CTAGAAGAACAGTATTTGGTATCTGCGCTCTGCTGAAGCCAGTTACCTTCGGAAAAAGAGTTGGTAGCTC
TTGATCCGGCAAACAAACCACCGCTGGTAGCGGTGGTTTTTTTGTTTGCAAGCAGCAGATTACGCGCAGA
AAAAAAGGATCTCAAGAAGATCCTTTGATCTTTTCTACGGGGTCTGACGCTCAGTGGAACGAAAACTCAC
GTTAAGGGATTTTGGTCATGAGATTATCAAAAAGGATCTTCACCTAGATCCTTTTAAATTAAAAATGAAG
TTTTAAATCAATCTAAAGTATATATGAGTAAACTTGGTCTGACAGTTACCAATGCTTAATCAG
